Addgene plasmid #83391: His8:MBP-tev-Tyr-eK-Flv
Purpose: bacterial expression vector pVP16 containing a derivative of E. coli lacZ fused with E. coli flavin binding protein MioC to be used in N-end rule in vitro ubiquitination studies
Depositing lab: Nico Dissmeyer. Depositing organization: Leibniz Institute of Plant Biochemistry (IPB). Publication: Real-time detection of N-end rule-mediated ubiquitination via fluorescently labeled substrate probes. Mot AC, Prell E, Klecker M, Naumann C, Faden F, Westermann B, Dissmeyer N. New Phytol. 2017 Mar 9. doi: 10.1111/nph.14497. PubMed 28277608.
Backbone
  Vector backbone: pVP16
  Vector type: Bacterial Expression, Synthetic Biology
Growth in bacteria
  Bacterial resistance: Ampicillin, 100 μg/mL
  Growth temperature: 37°C
  Growth strain: BL21
  Copy number: High Copy
Gene/Insert
  Gene/Insert name: flavin binding protein MioC
  Species: E. coli
  Insert size (bp): 450
  GenBank ID: WP_080028772.1
  Tag / fusion protein: 8xHis (N terminal on backbone); MBP (N terminal on backbone); 3xHA (N terminal on backbone)
  Cloning method: Gateway Cloning
  Sequencing primers: 5′ gatgtccgctttctggtatgc; 3′ GTTCTGAGGTCATTACTGG
Terms and licenses: Academic/Nonprofit Terms; Industry Terms: Not Available to Industry
How to cite: His8:MBP-tev-Tyr-eK-Flv was a gift from Nico Dissmeyer (Addgene plasmid # 83391 ; http://n2t.net/addgene:83391 ; RRID:Addgene_83391)
