[The description below was written by a language model from this plasmid's Addgene catalogue record and pLannotate feature annotations shown in this document.]
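Description:
His8:MBP-tev-Tyr-eK-Flv is a bacterial expression plasmid built by Gateway cloning in the pVP16 backbone and intended for producing a recombinant protein substrate in E. coli (BL21 is the listed strain). It replicates from a high-copy ColE1/pMB1-type origin, with a bom region and only a fragment of rop, and is selected with ampicillin through the bla gene. The annotation also finds a cat (chloramphenicol acetyltransferase) coding sequence downstream of the expression cassette, preceded by only a fragment of its promoter, although the catalogue lists only ampicillin as the resistance. A full lacI gene under the lacIq promoter supplies repressor from the plasmid itself.

Expression is driven by the phage T5 promoter with lac operator control, so it is inducible with IPTG, and transcription ends at the lambda t0 terminator. The open reading frame begins with the backbone-encoded 8xHis tag (named in the catalogue but not annotated separately) and a cytosolic, signal-sequence-free maltose binding protein. Between the attB1 and attB2 sites lie a TEV protease site, a short segment annotated as a lacI fragment, a 3xHA epitope and the E. coli flavin-binding protein MioC (about 450 bp). The lacI-annotated segment presumably corresponds to the "eK" linker, which the catalogue describes as a lacZ derivative, so the two sources differ on its origin.

As the name suggests, TEV cleavage is meant to remove the His8-MBP purification module and expose tyrosine as the new N-terminal residue. The resulting Tyr-eK-HA-flavodoxin protein serves as an artificial N-end rule substrate for in vitro ubiquitination assays, and the associated publication describes real-time detection using fluorescently labelled substrate probes.
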