Features (pLannotate 1.2.2; 22 found; start..end, strand, type, name):
    960..1037    -  promoter       lacIq promoter: lacI (mutant); In the lacIq allele, a single base change in the promoter boosts expression of the lacI gene about 10-fold.
   1086..1127    +  CDS            rop (fragment): Rop protein, which maintains plasmids at low copy number; rop
   1229..1369    +  misc_feature   bom: basis of mobility region from pBR322
   1555..2143    -  rep_origin     ori: high-copy-number ColE1/pMB1/pBR322/pUC origin of replication
   2314..3174    -  CDS            AmpR: β-lactamase; bla; confers resistance to ampicillin, carbenicillin, and related antibiotics
   3175..3279    -  promoter       AmpR promoter: bla
   3389..3433    +  promoter       T5 promoter: bacteriophage T5 promoter for E. coli RNA polymerase, with embedded lac operator
   3441..3457    +  protein_bind   lac operator: The lac repressor binds to the lac operator to inhibit transcription in E. coli. This inhibition can be relieved by adding lactose or isopropyl-β-D-thiogalactopyranoside (IPTG). lac repressor encoded by lacI
   3527..4624    +  CDS            MBP: maltose binding protein from E. coli; malE (mutated); This version of the gene does not encode a signal sequence, so MBP will remain in the cytosol.
   4694..4718    +  protein_bind   attB1: mutant version of attB; recombination site for the Gateway® BP reaction BP Clonase™
   4721..4739    +  CDS            TEV site (fragment): tobacco etch virus (TEV) protease recognition and cleavage site
   4759..4852    +  CDS            lacI (fragment): lac repressor; lacI; The lac repressor binds to the lac operator to inhibit transcription in E. coli. This inhibition can be relieved by adding lactose or isopropyl-β-D-thiogalactopyranoside (IPTG).
   4865..4954    +  CDS            3xHA: three tandem HA epitope tags
   4961..5398    +  CDS            mioC: MIOC_ECOLI - Also known as yieB. Experimental evidence at protein level: Swiss-Prot protein existence level 1. Probable electron transporter required for biotin synthase activity. From Escherichia coli (strain K12).
   5406..5430    -  protein_bind   attB2: mutant version of attB; recombination site for the Gateway® BP reaction BP Clonase™
   5498..5592    +  terminator     lambda t0 terminator: transcription terminator from phage lambda
   5607..5635    +  promoter       cat promoter (fragment): promoter of the E. coli cat gene encoding chloramphenicol acetyltransferase
   5636..6292    +  CDS            cat: CAT_ECOLX - Experimental evidence at protein level: Swiss-Prot protein existence level 1. This enzyme is an effector of chloramphenicol resistance in bacteria. From Escherichia coli. This protein is used as a marker in many commonly used cloning vectors, such as pACYC184.
   6360..6446    +  terminator     rrnB T1 terminator: Escherichia coli rrnB; transcription terminator T1 from the E. coli rrnB gene
   6469..6486    -  promoter       tet promoter (fragment): E. coli promoter for tetracycline efflux protein gene
   6505..6526    -  protein_bind   CAP binding site: CAP binding activates transcription in the presence of cAMP. E. coli catabolite activator protein
   6539..959     -  CDS            lacI (across the origin): lac repressor; lacI; The lac repressor binds to the lac operator to inhibit transcription in E. coli. This inhibition can be relieved by adding lactose or isopropyl-β-D-thiogalactopyranoside (IPTG).
>Addgene plasmid #83391 | His8:MBP-tev-Tyr-eK-Flv | addgene full sequence | sequence record 174593 | Addgene NGS Result
GGCAACAGCTGATTGCCCTTCACCGCCTGGCCCTGAGAGAGTTGCAGCAAGCGGTCCACGCTGGTTTGCC
CCAGCAGGCGAAAATCCTGTTTGATGGTGGTTAACGGCGGGATATAACATGAGCTGTCTTCGGTATCGTC
GTATCCCACTACCGAGATATCCGCACCAACGCGCAGCCCGGACTCGGTAATGGCGCGCATTGCGCCCAGC
GCCATCTGATCGTTGGCAACCAGCATCGCAGTGGGAACGATGCCCTCATTCAGCATTTGCATGGTTTGTT
GAAAACCGGACATGGCACTCCAGTCGCCTTCCCGTTCCGCTATCGGCTGAATTTGATTGCGAGTGAGATA
TTTATGCCAGCCAGCCAGACGCAGACGCGCCGAGACAGAACTTAATGGGCCCGCTAACAGCGCGATTTGC
TGGTGACCCAATGCGACCAGATGCTCCACGCCCAGTCGCGTACCGTCTTCATGGGAGAAAATAATACTGT
TGATGGGTGTCTGGTCAGAGACATCAAGAAATAACGCCGGAACATTAGTGCAGGCAGCTTCCACAGCAAT
GGCATCCTGGTCATCCAGCGGATAGTTAATGATCAGCCCACTGACGCGTTGCGCGAGAAGATTGTGCACC
GCCGCTTTACAGGCTTCGACGCCGCTTCGTTCTACCATCGACACCACCACGCTGGCACCCAGTTGATCGG
CGCGAGATTTAATCGCCGCGACAATTTGCGACGGCGCGTGCAGGGCCAGACTGGAGGTGGCAACGCCAAT
CAGCAACGACTGTTTGCCCGCCAGTTGTTGTGCCACGCGGTTGGGAATGTAATTCAGCTCCGCCATCGCC
GCTTCCACTTTTTCCCGCGTTTTCGCAGAAACGTGGCTGGCCTGGTTCACCACGCGGGAAACGGTCTGAT
AAGAGACACCGGCATACTCTGCGACATCGTATAACGTTACTGGTTTCACATTCACCACCCTGAATTGACT
CTCTTCCGGGCGCTATCATGCCATACCGCGAAAGGTTTTGCACCATTCGATGGTGTCGGAATTTCGGGCA
GCGTTGGGTCCTGGCCACGGGTGCGCATGATCTAGAGCTGCCTCGCGCGTTTCGGTGATGACGGTGAAAA
CCTCTGACACATGCAGCTCCCGGAGACGGTCACAGCTTGTCTGTAAGCGGATGCCGGGAGCAGACAAGCC
CGTCAGGGCGCGTCAGCGGGTGTTGGCGGGTGTCGGGGCGCAGCCATGACCCAGTCACGTAGCGATAGCG
GAGTGTATACTGGCTTAACTATGCGGCATCAGAGCAGATTGTACTGAGAGTGCACCATATGCGGTGTGAA
ATACCGCACAGATGCGTAAGGAGAAAATACCGCATCAGGCGCTCTTCCGCTTCCTCGCTCACTGACTCGC
TGCGCTCGGTCGTTCGGCTGCGGCGAGCGGTATCAGCTCACTCAAAGGCGGTAATACGGTTATCCACAGA
ATCAGGGGATAACGCAGGAAAGAACATGTGAGCAAAAGGCCAGCAAAAGGCCAGGAACCGTAAAAAGGCC
GCGTTGCTGGCGTTTTTCCATAGGCTCCGCCCCCCTGACGAGCATCACAAAAATCGACGCTCAAGTCAGA
GGTGGCGAAACCCGACAGGACTATAAAGATACCAGGCGTTTCCCCCTGGAAGCTCCCTCGTGCGCTCTCC
TGTTCCGACCCTGCCGCTTACCGGATACCTGTCCGCCTTTCTCCCTTCGGGAAGCGTGGCGCTTTCTCAT
AGCTCACGCTGTAGGTATCTCAGTTCGGTGTAGGTCGTTCGCTCCAAGCTGGGCTGTGTGCACGAACCCC
CCGTTCAGCCCGACCGCTGCGCCTTATCCGGTAACTATCGTCTTGAGTCCAACCCGGTAAGACACGACTT
ATCGCCACTGGCAGCAGCCACTGGTAACAGGATTAGCAGAGCGAGGTATGTAGGCGGTGCTACAGAGTTC
TTGAAGTGGTGGCCTAACTACGGCTACACTAGAAGGACAGTATTTGGTATCTGCGCTCTGCTGAAGCCAG
TTACCTTCGGAAAAAGAGTTGGTAGCTCTTGATCCGGCAAACAAACCACCGCTGGTAGCGGTGGTTTTTT
TGTTTGCAAGCAGCAGATTACGCGCAGAAAAAAAGGATCTCAAGAAGATCCTTTGATCTTTTCTACGGGG
TCTGACGCTCAGTGGAACGAAAACTCACGTTAAGGGATTTTGGTCATGAGATTATCAAAAAGGATCTTCA
CCTAGATCCTTTTAAATTAAAAATGAAGTTTTAAATCAATCTAAAGTATATATGAGTAAACTTGGTCTGA
CAGTTACCAATGCTTAATCAGTGAGGCACCTATCTCAGCGATCTGTCTATTTCGTTCATCCATAGTTGCC
TGACTCCCCGTCGTGTAGATAACTACGATACGGGAGGGCTTACCATCTGGCCCCAGTGCTGCAATGATAC
CGCGAGACCCACGCTCACCGGCTCCAGATTTATCAGCAATAAACCAGCCAGCCGGAAGGGCCGAGCGCAG
AAGTGGTCCTGCAACTTTATCCGCCTCCATCCAGTCTATTAATTGTTGCCGGGAAGCTAGAGTAAGTAGT
TCGCCAGTTAATAGTTTGCGCAACGTTGTTGCCATTGCTACAGGCATCGTGGTGTCACGCTCGTCGTTTG
GTATGGCTTCATTCAGCTCCGGTTCCCAACGATCAAGGCGAGTTACATGATCCCCCATGTTGTGCAAAAA
AGCGGTTAGCTCCTTCGGTCCTCCGATCGTTGTCAGAAGTAAGTTGGCCGCAGTGTTATCACTCATGGTT
ATGGCAGCACTGCATAATTCTCTTACTGTCATGCCATCCGTAAGATGCTTTTCTGTGACTGGTGAGTACT
CAACCAAGTCATTCTGAGAATAGTGTATGCGGCGACCGAGTTGCTCTTGCCCGGCGTCAATACGGGATAA
TACCGCGCCACATAGCAGAACTTTAAAAGTGCTCATCATTGGAAAACGTTCTTCGGGGCGAAAACTCTCA
AGGATCTTACCGCTGTTGAGATCCAGTTCGATGTAACCCACTCGTGCACCCAACTGATCTTCAGCATCTT
TTACTTTCACCAGCGTTTCTGGGTGAGCAAAAACAGGAAGGCAAAATGCCGCAAAAAAGGGAATAAGGGC
GACACGGAAATGTTGAATACTCATACTCTTCCTTTTTCAATATTATTGAAGCATTTATCAGGGTTATTGT
CTCATGAGCGGATACATATTTGAATGTATTTAGAAAAATAAACAAATAGGGGTTCCGCGCACATTTCCCC
GAAAAGTGCCACCTGACGTCTAAGAAACCATTATTATCATGACATTAACCTATAAAAATAGGCGTATCAC
GAGGCCCTTTCGTCTTCACCTCGAGAAATCATAAAAAATTTATTTGCTTTGTGAGCGGATAACAATTATA
ATAGATTCAATTGTGAGCGGATAACAATTTCACACAGAATTCATTAAAGAGGAGAAATTAACCATGGGAC
ATCACCATCATCACCATCACCATTCAAAAATCGAAGAAGGTAAACTGGTAATCTGGATTAACGGCGATAA
AGGCTATAACGGTCTCGCTGAAGTCGGTAAGAAATTCGAGAAAGATACCGGAATTAAAGTCACCGTTGAG
CATCCGGATAAACTGGAAGAGAAATTCCCACAGGTTGCGGCAACTGGCGATGGCCCTGACATTATCTTCT
GGGCACACGACCGCTTTGGTGGCTACGCTCAATCTGGCCTGTTGGCTGAAATCACCCCGGACAAAGCGTT
CCAGGACAAGCTGTATCCGTTTACCTGGGATGCCGTACGTTACAACGGCAAGCTGATTGCTTACCCGATC
GCTGTTGAAGCGTTATCGCTGATTTATAACAAAGATCTGCTGCCGAACCCGCCAAAAACCTGGGAAGAGA
TCCCGGCGCTGGATAAAGAACTGAAAGCGAAAGGTAAGAGCGCGCTGATGTTCAACCTGCAAGAACCGTA
CTTCACCTGGCCGCTGATTGCTGCTGACGGGGGTTATGCGTTCAAGTATGAAAACGGCAAGTACGACATT
AAAGACGTGGGCGTGGATAACGCTGGCGCGAAAGCGGGTCTGACCTTCCTGGTTGACCTGATTAAAAACA
AACACATGAATGCAGACACCGATTACTCCATCGCAGAAGCTGCCTTTAATAAAGGCGAAACAGCGATGAC
CATCAACGGCCCGTGGGCATGGTCCAACATCGACACCAGCAAAGTGAATTATGGTGTAACGGTACTGCCG
ACCTTCAAGGGTCAACCATCCAAACCGTTCGTTGGCGTGCTGAGCGCAGGTATTAACGCCGCCAGTCCGA
ACAAAGAGCTGGCAAAAGAGTTCCTCGAAAACTATCTGCTGACTGATGAAGGTCTGGAAGCGGTTAATAA
AGACAAACCGCTGGGTGCCGTAGCGCTGAAGTCTTACGAGGAAGAGTTGGCGAAAGATCCACGTATTGCC
GCCACTATGGAAAACGCCCAGAAAGGTGAAATCATGCCGAACATCCCGCAGATGTCCGCTTTCTGGTATG
CCGTGCGTACTGCGGTGATCAACGCCGCCAGCGGTCGTCAGACTGTCGATGAAGCCCTGAAAGACGCGCA
GACTAATTCGAGCTCGAACAACAACAACAATAACAATAACAACAACCTCGGGATCGACGAAAACCTGTAC
CTCACAAGTTTGTACAAAAAAGCAGGCTTAGAAAACCTGTATTTTCAGTACCACGGATCTGGAGCTTGGC
TGTTGCCCGTCTCACTGGTGAAAAGAAAAACCACCCTGGCGCCCAATACGCAAACCGCCTCTCCCCGCGC
GTTGGCCGATTCATTAATGCAGGGAATGGGATCCTACCCATACGATGTTCCTGACTATGCGGGCTATCCC
TATGACGTCCCGGACTATGCAGGATCCTATCCATACGACGTTCCAGATTACGCTGGTGCTGCAGATATCA
CTCTTATCAGCGGCAGCACCCTCGGCGGTGCCGAATATGTAGCAGAACACCTGGCTGAAAAGCTGGAAGA
GGCGGGTTTTACCACCGAAACGCTGCACGGTCCGCTGTTGGAAGATTTATCTGCCTCGGGGATCTGGCTG
ATTATCAGCTCCACCCACGGTGCCGGAGATATTCCGGACAACCTTTCTCCTTTCTATGAAGCATTGCAGG
AACAGAAGCCCGATCTTTCTGCGGTCCGCTTTGGCGCAATCGGTATTGGTAGTCGTGAATATGACACCTT
TTGTGGGGCTATCGATAAACTCGAGGCAGAACTCAAAGATTCCGGTGCAAAACAGACAGGCGAAACACTG
AAGATCAACATTCTTGATCACGACATTCCGGAAGATCCGGCAGAAGAATGGCTGGGATCGTGGATTAATT
TACTCAAATAATGATACCCAGCTTTCTTGTACAAAGTGGTGATGGCGCGCCTGTAGGACGTCGACGGTAC
CATCGATACGCGTTCGAAGCTTAATTAGCTGAGCTTGGACTCCTGTTGATAGATCCAGTAATGACCTCAG
AACTCCATCTGGATTTGTTCAGAACGCTCGGTTGCCGCCGGGCGTTTTTTATTGGTGAGAATCCAAGCTA
GCTTGGCGAGATTTTCAGGAGCTAAGGAAGCTAAAATGGAGAAAAAAATCACTGGATATACCACCGTTGA
TATATCCCAATGGCATCGTAAAGAACATTTTGAGGCATTTCAGTCAGTTGCTCAATGTACCTATAACCAG
ACCGTTCAGCTGGATATTACGGCCTTTTTAAAGACCGTAAAGAAAAATAAGCACAAGTTTTATCCGGCCT
TTATTCACATTCTTGCCCGCCTGATGAATGCTCATCCGGAATTTCGTATGGCAATGAAAGACGGTGAGCT
GGTGATATGGGATAGTGTTCACCCTTGTTACACCGTTTTCCATGAGCAAACTGAAACGTTTTCATCGCTC
TGGAGTGAATACCACGACGATTTCCGGCAGTTTCTACACATATATTCGCAAGATGTGGCGTGTTACGGTG
AAAACCTGGCCTATTTCCCTAAAGGGTTTATTGAGAATATGTTTTTCGTCTCAGCCAATCCCTGGGTGAG
TTTCACCAGTTTTGATTTAAACGTGGCCAATATGGACAACTTCTTCGCCCCCGTTTTCACCATGGGCAAA
TATTATACGCAAGGCGACAAGGTGCTGATGCCGCTGGCGATTCAGGTTCATCATGCCGTTTGTGATGGCT
TCCATGTCGGCAGAATGCTTAATGAATTACAACAGTACTGCGATGAGTGGCAGGGCGGGGCGTAATTTTT
TTAAGGCAGTTATTGGTGCCCTTAAACGCCTGGGGTAATGACTCTCTAGCTTGAGGCATCAAATAAAACG
AAAGGCTCAGTCGAAAGACTGGGCCTTTCGTTTTATCTGTTGTTTGTCGGTGAACGCTCTCCTGAGTAGG
ACAAATCCGCCCTCTAGATTACGTGCAGTCGATGATAAGCTGTCAAACATGAGAATTGTGCCTAATGAGT
GAGCTAACTTACATTAATTGCGTTGCGCTCACTGCCCGCTTTCCAGTCGGGAAACCTGTCGTGCCAGCTG
CATTAATGAATCGGCCAACGCGCGGGGAGAGGCGGTTTGCGTATTGGGCGCCAGGGTGGTTTTTCTTTTC
ACCAGTGAGACG
